>Addgene plasmid #219502 | pSCL452 | addgene full sequence | sequence record 435229 | Addgene NGS Result
TATCACCTGCACTAAAAGAAAGTGGAATATTCATTCATATCATATTTTTTCTATTAACTGCCTGGTTTCT
TTTAAATTTTTTATTGGTTGTCGACTTGAACGGAGTGACAATATATATATATATATTTAATAATGACATC
ATTATCTGTAAATCTGATTCTTAATGCTATTCTAGTTATGTAAGAGTGGTCCTTTCCATAAAAAAAAAAA
AAAAGAAAAAAGAATTTTAGGAATACAATGCAGCTTGTAAGTAAAATCTGGAATATTCATATCGCCACAA
CTTCTTATGCTTATAAAAGCACTAATGCCTGAATTTATGTTGAAAATATGTGTCACAAATAAAGAAACTG
TGACATCTGACACATTTCCACGTACCCAATTCGCCCTATAGTGAGTCGTATTACGCGCGCTCACTGGCCG
TCGTTTTACAACGTCGTGACTGGGAAAACCCTGGCGTTACCCAACTTAATCGCCTTGCAGCACATCCCCC
TTTCGCCAGCAGGAAACAGCTATGACCATGATTACGCCAAGCGCGCAATTAACCCTCACTAAAGGGAACA
AAAGCTGGAGCTTCTTTGAAAAGATAATGTATGATTATGCTTTCACTCATATTTATACAGAAACTTGATG
TTTTCTTTCGAGTATATACAAGGTGATTACATGTACGTTTGAAGTACAACTCTAGATTTTGTAGTGCCCT
CTTGGGCTAGCGGTAAAGGTGCGCATTTTTTCACACCCTACAATGTTCTGTTCAAAAGATTTTGGTCAAA
CGCTGTAGAAGTGAAAGTTGGTGCGCATGTTTCGGCGTTCGAAACTTCTCCGCAGTGAAAGATAAATGAT
CTGATAAGATTCCGTAATGCGCACCCTTAGCGAGAGGTTTATCATTAAGGTCAACCTCTGGATGTTGTTT
CGGCATCCTGCATTGAATCTGAGTTACTTTTTTTTGTTTTTTATGTCTTCGAGTCATGTAATTAGTTATG
TCACGCTTACGTTCTGGCGTAATAGCGAAGAGGCCCGCACCGATCGCCCTTCCCAACAGTTGCGCAGCCT
GAATGGCGAATGG
[124 nt withheld, positions 1064-1187]
C
[91 nt withheld, positions 1189-1279]
A
[49 nt withheld, positions 1281-1329]
CCTTTGACGTTGGAGTCCACGTTCTTT
[37 nt withheld, positions 1357-1393]
ACCCTATCTCGGTCTATTCTTTTGATTTATAAGGGATTTTGCCGATTTCGGCCTATTGGTTAAAAAATGA
GCTGATTTAACAAAAATTTAACGCGAATTTTAACAAAATATTAACGCTTACAATTTCCTGATGCGGTATT
TTCTCCTTACGCATCTGTGCGGTATTTCACACCGCATAGGGTAATAACTGATATAATTAAATTGAAGCTC
TAATTTGTGAGTTTAGTATACATGCATTTACTTATAATACAGTTTTTTAGTTTTGCTGGCCGCATCTTCT
CAAATATGCTTCCCAGCCTGCTTTTCTGTAACGTTCACCCTCTACCTTAGCATCCCTTCCCTTTGCAAAT
AGTCCTCTTCCAACAATAATAATGTCAGATCCTGTAGAGACCACATCATCCACGGTTCTATACTGTTGAC
CCAATGCGTCTCCCTTGTCATCTAAACCCACACCGGGTGTCATAATCAACCAATCGTAACCTTCATCTCT
TCCACCCATGTCTCTTTGAGCAATAAAGCCGATAACAAAATCTTTGTCGCTCTTCGCAATGTCAACAGTA
CCCTTAGTATATTCTCCAGTAGATAGGGAGCCCTTGCATGACAATTCTGCTAACATCAAAAGGCCTCTAG
GTTCCTTTGTTACTTCTTCTGCCGCCTGCTTCAAACCGCTAACAATACCTGGGCCCACCACACCGTGTGC
ATTCGTAATGTCTGCCCATTCTGCTATTCTGTATACACCCGCAGAGTACTGCAATTTGACTGTATTACCA
ATGTCAGCAAATTTTCTGTCTTCGAAGAGTAAAAAATTGTACTTGGCGGATAATGCCTTTAGCGGCTTAA
CTGTGCCCTCCATGGAAAAATCAGTCAAGATATCCACATGTGTTTTTAGTAAACAAATTTTGGGACCTAA
TGCTTCAACTAACTCCAGTAATTCCTTGGTGGTACGAACATCCAATGAAGCACACAAGTTTGTTTGCTTT
TCGTGCATGATATTAAATAGCTTGGCAGCAACAGGACTAGGATGAGTAGCAGCACGTTCCTTATATGTAG
CTTTCGACATGATTTATCTTCGTTTCCTGCAGGTTTTTGTTCTGTGCAGTTGGGTTAAGAATACTGGGCA
ATTTCATGTTTCTTCAACACTACATATGCGTATATATACCAATCTAAGTCTGTGCTCCTTCCTTCGTTCT
TCCTTCTGTTCGGAGATTACCGAATCAAAAAAATTTCAAGGAAACCGAAATCAAAAAAAAGAATAAAAAA
AAAATGATGAATTGAAAAGGTGGTATGGTGCACTCTCAGTACAATCTGCTCTGATGCCGCATAGTTAAGC
CAGCCCCGACACCCGCCAACACCCGCTGACGCGCCCTGACGGGCTTGTCTGCTCCCGGCATCCGCTTACA
GACAAGCTGTGACCGTCTCCGGGAGCTGCATGTGTCAGAGGTTTTCACCGTCATCACCGAAACGCGCGAG
ACGAAAGGGCCTCGTGATACGCCTATTTTTATAGGTTAATGTCATGATAATAATGGTTTCTTAGACGGAT
CGCTTGCCTGTAACTTACACGCGCCTCGTATCTTTTAATGATGGAATAATTTGGGAATTTACTCTGTGTT
TATTTATTTTTATGTTTTGTATTTGGATTTTAGAAAGTAAATAAAGAAGGTAGAAGAGTTACGGAATGAA
GAAAAAAAAATAAACAAAGGTTTAAAAAATTTCAACAAAAAGCGTACTTTACATATATATTTATTAGACA
AGAAAAGCAGATTAAATAGATATACATTCGATTAACGATAAGTAAAATGTAAAATCACAGGATTTTCGTG
TGTGGTCTTCTACACAGACAAGATGAAACAATTCGGCATTAATACCTGAGAGCAGGAAGAGCAAGATAAA
AGGTAGTATTTGTTGGCGATCCCCCTAGAGTCTTTTACATCTTCGGAAAACAAAAACTATTTTTTCTTTA
ATTTCTTTTTTTACTTTCTATTTTTAATTTATATATTTATATTAAAAAATTTAAATTATAATTATTTTTA
TAGCACGTGATGAAAAGGACCCAGGTGGCACTTTTCGGGGAAATGTGCGCGGAACCCCTATTTGTTTATT
TTTCTAAATACATTCAAATATGTATCCGCTCATGAGACAATAACCCTGATAAATGCTTCAATAATATTGA
AAAAGGAAGAGTATGAGTATTCAACATTTCCGTGTCGCCCTTATTCCCTTTTTTGCGGCATTTTGCCTTC
CTGTTTTTGCTCACCCAGAAACGCTGGTGAAAGTAAAAGATGCTGAAGATCAGTTGGGTGCACGAGTGGG
TTACATCGAACTGGATCTCAACAGCGGTAAGATCCTTGAGAGTTTTCGCCCCGAAGAACGTTTTCCAATG
ATGAGCACTTTTAAAGTTCTGCTATGTGGCGCGGTATTATCCCGTATTGACGCCGGGCAAGAGCAACTCG
GTCGCCGCATACACTATTCTCAGAATGACTTGGTTGAGTACTCACCAGTCACAGAAAAGCATCTTACGGA
TGGCATGACAGTAAGAGAATTATGCAGTGCTGCCATAACCATGAGTGATAACACTGCGGCCAACTTACTT
CTGACAACGATCGGAGGACCGAAGGAGCTAACCGCTTTTTTGCACAACATGGGGGATCATGTAACTCGCC
TTGATCGTTGGGAACCGGAGCTGAATGAAGCCATACCAAACGACGAGCGTGACACCACGATGCCTGTAGC
AATGGCAACAACGTTGCGCAAACTATTAACTGGCGAACTACTTACTCTAGCTTCCCGGCAACAATTAATA
GACTGGATGGAGGCGGATAAAGTTGCAGGACCACTTCTGCGCTCGGCCCTTCCGGCTGGCTGGTTTATTG
CTGATAAATCTGGAGCCGGTGAGCGTGGGTCTCGCGGTATCATTGCAGCACTGGGGCCAGATGGTAAGCC
CTCCCGTATCGTAGTTATCTACACGACGGGGAGTCAGGCAACTATGGATGAACGAAATAGACAGATCGCT
GAGATAGGTGCCTCACTGATTAAGCATTGGTAACTGTCAGACCAAGTTTACTCATATATACTTTAGATTG
ATTTAAAACTTCATTTTTAATTTAAAAGGATCTAGGTGAAGATCCTTTTTGATAATCTCATGACCAAAAT
CCCTTAACGTGAGTTTTCGTTCCACTGAGCGTCAGACCCCGTAGAAAAGATCAAAGGATCTTCTTGAGAT
CCTTTTTTTCTGCGCGTAATCTGCTGCTTGCAAACAAAAAAACCACCGCTACCAGCGGTGGTTTGTTTGC
CGGATCAAGAGCTACCAACTCTTTTTCCGAAGGTAACTGGCTTCAGCAGAGCGCAGATACCAAATACTGT
TCTTCTAGTGTAGCCGTAGTTAGGCCACCACTTCAAGAACTCTGTAGCACCGCCTACATACCTCGCTCTG
CTAATCCTGTTACCAGTGGCTGCTGCCAGTGGCGATAAGTCGTGTCTTACCGGGTTGGACTCAAGACGAT
AGTTACCGGATAAGGCGCAGCGGTCGGGCTGAACGGGGGGTTCGTGCACACAGCCCAGCTTGGAGCGAAC
GACCTACACCGAACTGAGATACCTACAGCGTGAGCTATGAGAAAGCGCCACGCTTCCCGAAGGGAGAAAG
GCGGACAGGTATCCGGTAAGCGGCAGGGTCGGAACAGGAGAGCGCACGAGGGAGCTTCCAGGGGGAAACG
CCTGGTATCTTTATAGTCCTGTCGGGTTTCGCCACCTCTGACTTGAGCGTCGATTTTTGTGATGCTCGTC
AGGGGGGCGGAGCCTATGGAAAAAGGCCAGCAACGCGGCCTTTTTACGGTTCCTGGCCTTTTGCTGGCCT
TTTGCTGGCCTTTTGCTCAAGTAGAGGGGGTAATTTTTCCCCTTTATTTTGTTCATACATTCTTAAATTG
CTTTGCCTCTCCTTTTGGAAAGCTATACTTCGGAGCACTGTTGAGCGAAGGCTCATTAGATATATTTTCT
GTCATTTTCCTTAACCCAAAAATAAGGGAAAGGGTCCAAAAAGCGCTCGGACAACTGTTGACCGTGATCC
GAAGGACTGGCTATACAGTGTTCACAAAATAGCCAAGCTGAAAATAATGTGTAGCTATGTTCAGTTAGTT
TGGCTAGCAAAGATATAAAAGCAGGTCGGAAATATTTATGGGCATTATTATGCAGAGCATCAACATGATA
AAAAAAAACAGTTGAATATTCCCTCAAAAGTTCACTGCCGTATAGGCAGCTAAGAAACAGGGCAGGTGCT
G
Features (pLannotate 1.2.2; 19 found; start..end, strand, type, name):
    109..128     +  promoter       LEU2 promoter (fragment): S. cerevisiae LEU2
    385..403     -  promoter       T7 promoter: promoter for bacteriophage T7 RNA polymerase
    411..500     +  CDS            lacZα (fragment): LacZα fragment of β-galactosidase; lacZ fragment
    537..555     +  promoter       T3 promoter: promoter for bacteriophage T3 RNA polymerase
    573..841     +  promoter       SNR52 promoter: promoter for the S. cerevisiae small nucleolar RNA gene SNR52
    939..958     +  terminator     SUP4 terminator: transcription terminator for the S. cerevisiae SUP4 tRNA gene
    964..990     +  terminator     CYC1 terminator (fragment): S. cerevisiae CYC1; transcription terminator for CYC1
    994..1060    +  CDS            lacZα (fragment): LacZα fragment of β-galactosidase; lacZ fragment
   1064..1492    +  rep_origin     f1 ori (sequence partly withheld): f1 bacteriophage origin of replication; arrow indicates direction of (+) strand synthesis
   1520..1571    -  misc_feature   bom (fragment): basis of mobility region from pBR322
   1650..2453    -  CDS            URA3: orotidine-5'-phosphate decarboxylase, required for uracil biosynthesis; S. cerevisiae URA3; yeast auxotrophic marker, counterselectable with 5-fluoroorotic acid (5-FOA)
   2454..2669    -  promoter       URA3 promoter: S. cerevisiae URA3
   2677..2726    -  misc_feature   bom (fragment): basis of mobility region from pBR322
   2828..2863    -  CDS            rop (fragment): Rop protein, which maintains plasmids at low copy number; rop
   2931..3434    -  misc_feature   CEN/ARS: S. cerevisiae CEN6 centromere fused to an autonomously replicating sequence
   3471..3575    +  promoter       AmpR promoter: bla
   3576..4436    +  CDS            AmpR: β-lactamase; bla; confers resistance to ampicillin, carbenicillin, and related antibiotics
   4607..5195    +  rep_origin     ori: high-copy-number ColE1/pMB1/pBR322/pUC origin of replication
   5622..5649    +  ncRNA          CRISPR-DR4: Accession: RF01317 - CRISPR RNA direct repeat element
