[The description below was written by a language model from this plasmid's Addgene catalogue record and pLannotate feature annotations shown in this document.]
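Description:
pSCL452 is a yeast expression shuttle plasmid built on the pSCL39 backbone and designed as a Golden Gate entry vector for library cloning of retron msd-sgRNA arrays. It is propagated in E. coli through a high-copy ColE1/pUC-type origin with ampicillin selection (AmpR, β-lactamase). In S. cerevisiae it is maintained as a low-copy centromeric plasmid through a CEN/ARS element and selected with the URA3 auxotrophic marker, which can also be counterselected with 5-FOA. The backbone additionally carries an f1 origin, T7 and T3 promoters, and lacZα remnants from the original multiple cloning region.

The synthetic insert, assembled by Gibson cloning, contains two transcription units. The first, as recorded, places a Csy4 recognition element and a pair of PaqCI Type IIS restriction sites between the galactose-inducible GAL7 promoter and the GAL7 terminator. The PaqCI sites form the Golden Gate landing pad into which pooled msd-sgRNA array fragments are inserted. The Csy4 site lets the Csy4 endoribonuclease process the resulting Pol II transcript into individual units. The automated annotation does not label the GAL7 elements, but a CRISPR direct-repeat feature near the end of the sequence is consistent with the Csy4 hairpin. The second unit uses the Pol III SNR52 promoter and SUP4 terminator to express the retron msr non-coding RNA separately, so it is supplied in trans to the msd-containing arrays.

Once filled, the vector is intended for retron-based multiplexed genome editing in yeast, in which reverse-transcribed msd donors and paired guide RNAs direct simultaneous edits at multiple sites. The retron reverse transcriptase, Cas9 and Csy4 protein do not appear in this record and are presumably provided from elsewhere.
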