Addgene plasmid #219502: pSCL452
Purpose: Golden Gate entry vector for library cloning of msd-sgRNA arrays: GAL7p-Csy4-PaqCI-PaqCI-GAL7t // SNR52p-msr-SUP4t
Depositing lab: Seth Shipman. Depositing organization: J. David Gladstone Institutes. Publication: Simultaneous multi-site editing of individual genomes using retron arrays. Gonzalez-Delgado A, Lopez SC, Rojas-Montero M, Fishman CB, Shipman SL. Nat Chem Biol. 2024 Nov;20(11):1482-1492. doi: 10.1038/s41589-024-01665-7. Epub 2024 Jul 9. PubMed 38982310.
Backbone
  Vector backbone: pSCL39
  Backbone manufacturer: Addgene #184973
  Backbone size w/o insert (bp): 5602
  Total vector size (bp): 5667
  Vector type: Yeast Expression
  Selectable markers: URA3
Growth in bacteria
  Bacterial resistance: Ampicillin, 100 μg/mL
  Growth temperature: 37°C
  Growth strain: DH5alpha
  Copy number: High Copy
Gene/Insert
  Gene/Insert name: GAL7p-Csy4-PaqCI-PaqCI-GAL7t // SNR52p-msr-SUP4t
  Species: Synthetic
  Insert size (bp): 926
  Promoter: GAL7
  Cloning method: Gibson Cloning
  Sequencing primers: 5′ AGGTCGGAAATATTTATGGGCA
Resource information
  A portion of this plasmid was derived from a plasmid made by: Used Addgene items #114454 (pZS157) and #41583 (pCAGGS-mCherry).
Terms and licenses: Academic/Nonprofit Terms; Industry Terms: Not Available to Industry
Depositor comments: Please visit https://www.biorxiv.org/content/10.1101/2023.07.17.549397v1 for bioRxiv preprint.
How to cite: pSCL452 was a gift from Seth Shipman (Addgene plasmid # 219502 ; http://n2t.net/addgene:219502 ; RRID:Addgene_219502)
